Addgene plasmid #100834: pENN.AAV.CamKII.GCaMP6f.WPRE.SV40
Purpose: AAV expression of ultrasensitive protein calcium sensor from CamKII promoter
Depositing lab: James M. Wilson. Depositing organization: University of Pennsylvania.
Backbone
  Vector backbone: pAAV
  Vector type: Mammalian Expression, AAV
Growth in bacteria
  Bacterial resistance: Ampicillin, 100 μg/mL
  Growth temperature: 37°C
  Growth strain: NEB Stable
  Copy number: Unknown
Gene/Insert
  Gene/Insert name: GCaMP6f (alt name: GCaMP3 variant 693)
  Species: Synthetic
  Insert size (bp): 1353
  Mutation: GCaMP3-T302L R303P A317E D380Y T381R S383T R392G
  Promoter: CamKII
  Cloning method: Unknown
  Sequencing primers: 5′ unknown
Terms and licenses: Academic/Nonprofit Terms; Industry Terms: Not Available to Industry
Depositor comments: This plasmid was previously available as pENN.AAV.CamKII.GCaMP6f.WPRE.SV40 (P3435) from the Penn Vector Core. GCaMP6f was created as part of the GENIE project at Janelia Research Campus.
How to cite: pENN.AAV.CamKII.GCaMP6f.WPRE.SV40 was a gift from James M. Wilson (Addgene plasmid # 100834 ; http://n2t.net/addgene:100834 ; RRID:Addgene_100834) For viral preps, please replace (Addgene plasmid # 100834) in the above sentence with: (Addgene viral prep # 100834-AAV1), (Addgene viral prep # 100834-AAV5), or (Addgene viral prep # 100834-AAV9)
