[The description below was written by a language model from this plasmid's Addgene catalogue record and pLannotate feature annotations shown in this document.]
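Description:
pENN.AAV.CamKII.GCaMP6f.WPRE.SV40 is an AAV transfer (cis) plasmid on a pAAV backbone, designed to be packaged into recombinant adeno-associated virus for expression of a genetically encoded calcium indicator in mammalian cells. It is propagated in E. coli through a high-copy ColE1/pUC-type origin and selected with ampicillin via the bla gene under its own promoter. The backbone also carries a filamentous phage origin (annotated as f1 in one sequence record and M13 in the other) and small remnants of pBR322 bom and rop. A recombination-deficient growth strain is recorded, consistent with the need to keep the repeat-rich ITRs intact.

The expression cassette lies between two AAV2 inverted terminal repeats, which provide the cis signals for replication and encapsidation of the vector genome. A roughly 1.3 kb mouse CaMKIIα promoter drives the 1,353 bp GCaMP6f coding sequence, a synthetic GCaMP3 derivative carrying seven listed substitutions, whose fluorescence reports intracellular calcium. Downstream, a WPRE enhances transcript stability and expression. It is followed by an SV40 polyadenylation signal; the adjacent short large T antigen fragment is simply part of that SV40 segment.

The depositor sequence (6,485 nt) and the repository's NGS sequence (6,474 nt) show the same layout. The difference is that the left ITR is detected only as two short fragments in the NGS record, which may reflect the difficulty of sequencing ITRs or a partial deletion. The record gives the purpose as AAV expression of this ultrasensitive calcium sensor from the CamKII promoter, and ready-made viral preparations in the AAV1, AAV5 and AAV9 serotypes are noted.
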