Features (pLannotate 1.2.2; 14 found; start..end, strand, type, name):
      1..141     -  repeat_region  AAV2 ITR: inverted terminal repeat of adeno-associated virus serotype 2 inverted
    160..1448    +  promoter       CaMKII promoter: promoter for the mouse calcium/calmodulin-dependent kinase II α subunit
   1479..2831    +  CDS            GCaMP6f: improved fluorescent protein-based calcium sensor (Chen et al., 2013)
   2844..3432    +  misc_feature   WPRE: woodchuck hepatitis virus posttranscriptional regulatory element
   3475..3596    -  polyA_signal   SV40 poly(A) signal: SV40 polyadenylation signal
   3619..3687    -  CDS            large T antigen (fragment): large T antigen from SV40 (simian virus 40)
   3748..3888    +  repeat_region  AAV2 ITR: inverted terminal repeat of adeno-associated virus serotype 2 inverted
   3893..3944    -  misc_feature   bom (fragment): basis of mobility region from pBR322
   3963..4343    +  rep_origin     M13 ori (sequence partly withheld): M13 bacteriophage origin of replication; arrow indicates direction of (+) strand synthesis
   4419..4468    -  misc_feature   bom (fragment): basis of mobility region from pBR322
   4570..4605    -  CDS            rop (fragment): Rop protein, which maintains plasmids at low copy number; rop
   4700..4804    +  promoter       AmpR promoter: bla
   4805..5665    +  CDS            AmpR: β-lactamase; bla; confers resistance to ampicillin, carbenicillin, and related antibiotics
   5836..6424    +  rep_origin     ori: high-copy-number ColE1/pMB1/pBR322/pUC origin of replication
>Addgene plasmid #100834 | pENN.AAV.CamKII.GCaMP6f.WPRE.SV40 | depositor full sequence | sequence record 189727 | pENN.AAV.CamKII.GCaMP6f.WPRE.SV40 sequence 6485 bps
CCTGCAGGCAGCTGCGCGCTCGCTCGCTCACTGAGGCCGCCCGGGCAAAGCCCGGGCGTCGGGCGACCTT
TGGTCGCCCGGCCTCAGTGAGCGAGCGAGCGCGCAGAGAGGGAGTGGCCAACTCCATCACTAGGGGTTCC
TGCGGCCGCACGCGTTTAACATTATGGCCTTAGGTCACTTCATCTCCATGGGGTTCTTCTTCTGATTTTC
TAGAAAATGAGATGGGGGTGCAGAGAGCTTCCTCAGTGACCTGCCCAGGGTCACATCAGAAATGTCAGAG
CTAGAACTTGAACTCAGATTACTAATCTTAAATTCCATGCCTTGGGGGCATGCAAGTACGATATACAGAA
GGAGTGAACTCATTAGGGCAGATGACCAATGAGTTTAGGAAAGAAGAGTCCAGGGCAGGGTACATCTACA
CCACCCGCCCAGCCCTGGGTGAGTCCAGCCACGTTCACCTCATTATAGTTGCCTCTCTCCAGTCCTACCT
TGACGGGAAGCACAAGCAGAAACTGGGACAGGAGCCCCAGGAGACCAAATCTTCATGGTCCCTCTGGGAG
GATGGGTGGGGAGAGCTGTGGCAGAGGCCTCAGGAGGGGCCCTGCTGCTCAGTGGTGACAGATAGGGGTG
AGAAAGCAGACAGAGTCATTCCGTCAGCATTCTGGGTCTGTTTGGTACTTCTTCTCACGCTAAGGTGGCG
GTGTGATATGCACAATGGCTAAAAAGCAGGGAGAGCTGGAAAGAAACAAGGACAGAGACAGAGGCCAAGT
CAACCAGACCAATTCCCAGAGGAAGCAAAGAAACCATTACAGAGACTACAAGGGGGAAGGGAAGGAGAGA
TGAATTAGCTTCCCCTGTAAACCTTAGAACCCAGCTGTTGCCAGGGCAACGGGGCAATACCTGTCTCTTC
AGAGGAGATGAAGTTGCCAGGGTAACTACATCCTGTCTTTCTCAAGGACCATCCCAGAATGTGGCACCCA
CTAGCCGTTACCATAGCAACTGCCTCTTTGCCCCACTTAATCCCATCCCGTCTGTTAAAAGGGCCCTATA
GTTGGAGGTGGGGGAGGTAGGAAGAGCGATGATCACTTGTGGACTAAGTTTGTTCGCATCCCCTTCTCCA
ACCCCCTCAGTACATCACCCTGGGGGAACAGGGTCCACTTGCTCCTGGGCCCACACAGTCCTGCAGTATT
GTGTATATAAGGCCAGGGCAAAGAGGAGCAGGTTTTAAAGTGAAAGGCAGGCAGGTGTTGGGGAGGCAGT
TACCGGGGCAACGGGAACAGGGCGTTTCGGAGGTGGTTGCCATGGGGACCTGGATGCTGACGAAGGCTCG
CGAGGCTGTGAGCAGCCACAGTGCCCTGCTCAGAAGCCCCAAGCTCGTCAGTCAAGCCGGTTCTCCGTTT
GCACTCAGGAGCACGGGCAGGCGAGTGGCCCCTAGTTCTGGGGGCAGCTCTAGAGCGGTACCGGATCCAC
CCGCCACCATGGGTTCTCATCATCATCATCATCATGGTATGGCTAGCATGACTGGTGGACAGCAAATGGG
TCGGGATCTGTACGACGATGACGATAAGGATCTCGCCACCATGGTCGACTCATCACGTCGTAAGTGGAAT
AAGACAGGTCACGCAGTCAGAGCTATAGGTCGGCTGAGCTCACTCGAGAACGTCTATATCAAGGCCGACA
AGCAGAAGAACGGCATCAAGGCGAACTTCAAGATCCGCCACAACATCGAGGACGGCGGCGTGCAGCTCGC
CTACCACTACCAGCAGAACACCCCCATCGGCGACGGCCCCGTGCTGCTGCCCGACAACCACTACCTGAGC
GTGCAGTCCAAACTTTCGAAAGACCCCAACGAGAAGCGCGATCACATGGTCCTGCTGGAGTTCGTGACCG
CCGCCGGGATCACTCTCGGCATGGACGAGCTGTACAAGGGCGGTACCGGAGGGAGCATGGTGAGCAAGGG
CGAGGAGCTGTTCACCGGGGTGGTGCCCATCCTGGTCGAGCTGGACGGCGACGTAAACGGCCACAAGTTC
AGCGTGTCCGGCGAGGGTGAGGGCGATGCCACCTACGGCAAGCTGACCCTGAAGTTCATCTGCACCACCG
GCAAGCTGCCCGTGCCCTGGCCCACCCTCGTGACCACCCTGACCTACGGCGTGCAGTGCTTCAGCCGCTA
CCCCGACCACATGAAGCAGCACGACTTCTTCAAGTCCGCCATGCCCGAAGGCTACATCCAGGAGCGCACC
ATCTTCTTCAAGGACGACGGCAACTACAAGACCCGCGCCGAGGTGAAGTTCGAGGGCGACACCCTGGTGA
ACCGCATCGAGCTGAAGGGCATCGACTTCAAGGAGGACGGCAACATCCTGGGGCACAAGCTGGAGTACAA
CCTGCCGGACCAACTGACTGAAGAGCAGATCGCAGAATTTAAAGAGGAATTCTCCCTATTTGACAAGGAC
GGGGATGGGACAATAACAACCAAGGAGCTGGGGACGGTGATGCGGTCTCTGGGGCAGAACCCCACAGAAG
CAGAGCTGCAGGACATGATCAATGAAGTAGATGCCGACGGTGACGGCACAATCGACTTCCCTGAGTTCCT
GACAATGATGGCAAGAAAAATGAAATACAGGGACACGGAAGAAGAAATTAGAGAAGCGTTCGGTGTGTTT
GATAAGGATGGCAATGGCTACATCAGTGCAGCAGAGCTTCGCCACGTGATGACAAACCTTGGAGAGAAGT
TAACAGATGAAGAGGTTGATGAAATGATCAGGGAAGCAGACATCGATGGGGATGGTCAGGTAAACTACGA
AGAGTTTGTACAAATGATGACAGCGAAGTGAAAGCTTATCGATAATCAACCTCTGGATTACAAAATTTGT
GAAAGATTGACTGGTATTCTTAACTATGTTGCTCCTTTTACGCTATGTGGATACGCTGCTTTAATGCCTT
TGTATCATGCTATTGCTTCCCGTATGGCTTTCATTTTCTCCTCCTTGTATAAATCCTGGTTGCTGTCTCT
TTATGAGGAGTTGTGGCCCGTTGTCAGGCAACGTGGCGTGGTGTGCACTGTGTTTGCTGACGCAACCCCC
ACTGGTTGGGGCATTGCCACCACCTGTCAGCTCCTTTCCGGGACTTTCGCTTTCCCCCTCCCTATTGCCA
CGGCGGAACTCATCGCCGCCTGCCTTGCCCGCTGCTGGACAGGGGCTCGGCTGTTGGGCACTGACAATTC
CGTGGTGTTGTCGGGGAAATCATCGTCCTTTCCTTGGCTGCTCGCCTGTGTTGCCACCTGGATTCTGCGC
GGGACGTCCTTCTGCTACGTCCCTTCGGCCCTCAATCCAGCGGACCTTCCTTCCCGCGGCCTGCTGCCGG
CTCTGCGGCCTCTTCCGCGTCTTCGCCTTCGCCCTCAGACGAGTCGGATCTCCCTTTGGGCCGCCTCCCC
GCATCGATACCGTCGACCCGGGCGGCCGCTTCGAGCAGACATGATAAGATACATTGATGAGTTTGGACAA
ACCACAACTAGAATGCAGTGAAAAAAATGCTTTATTTGTGAAATTTGTGATGCTATTGCTTTATTTGTAA
CCATTATAAGCTGCAATAAACAAGTTAACAACAACAATTGCATTCATTTTATGTTTCAGGTTCAGGGGGA
GATGTGGGAGGTTTTTTAAAGCAAGTAAAACCTCTACAAATGTGGTAAAATCGATAAGGATCTTCCTAGA
GCATGGCTACGTAACCACGTGCGGACCGAGCGGCCGCAGGAACCCCTAGTGATGGAGTTGGCCACTCCCT
CTCTGCGCGCTCGCTCGCTCACTGAGGCCGGGCGACCAAAGGTCGCCCGACGCCCGGGCTTTGCCCGGGC
GGCCTCAGTGAGCGAGCGAGCGCGCAGCTGCCTGCAGGGGCGCCTGATGCGGTATTTTCTCCTTACGCAT
CTGTGCGGTATTTCACACCGCATA
[142 nt withheld, positions 3945-4086]
C
[141 nt withheld, positions 4088-4228]
CCTTTGACGTTGGAGTCCACGTTCTTT
[37 nt withheld, positions 4256-4292]
ACCCTATCTCGGGCTATTCTTTTGATTTATAAGGGATTTTGCCGATTTCGGCCTATTGGTTAAAAAATGA
GCTGATTTAACAAAAATTTAACGCGAATTTTAACAAAATATTAACGTTTACAATTTTATGGTGCACTCTC
AGTACAATCTGCTCTGATGCCGCATAGTTAAGCCAGCCCCGACACCCGCCAACACCCGCTGACGCGCCCT
GACGGGCTTGTCTGCTCCCGGCATCCGCTTACAGACAAGCTGTGACCGTCTCCGGGAGCTGCATGTGTCA
GAGGTTTTCACCGTCATCACCGAAACGCGCGAGACGAAAGGGCCTCGTGATACGCCTATTTTTATAGGTT
AATGTCATGATAATAATGGTTTCTTAGACGTCAGGTGGCACTTTTCGGGGAAATGTGCGCGGAACCCCTA
TTTGTTTATTTTTCTAAATACATTCAAATATGTATCCGCTCATGAGACAATAACCCTGATAAATGCTTCA
ATAATATTGAAAAAGGAAGAGTATGAGTATTCAACATTTCCGTGTCGCCCTTATTCCCTTTTTTGCGGCA
TTTTGCCTTCCTGTTTTTGCTCACCCAGAAACGCTGGTGAAAGTAAAAGATGCTGAAGATCAGTTGGGTG
CACGAGTGGGTTACATCGAACTGGATCTCAACAGCGGTAAGATCCTTGAGAGTTTTCGCCCCGAAGAACG
TTTTCCAATGATGAGCACTTTTAAAGTTCTGCTATGTGGCGCGGTATTATCCCGTATTGACGCCGGGCAA
GAGCAACTCGGTCGCCGCATACACTATTCTCAGAATGACTTGGTTGAGTACTCACCAGTCACAGAAAAGC
ATCTTACGGATGGCATGACAGTAAGAGAATTATGCAGTGCTGCCATAACCATGAGTGATAACACTGCGGC
CAACTTACTTCTGACAACGATCGGAGGACCGAAGGAGCTAACCGCTTTTTTGCACAACATGGGGGATCAT
GTAACTCGCCTTGATCGTTGGGAACCGGAGCTGAATGAAGCCATACCAAACGACGAGCGTGACACCACGA
TGCCTGTAGCAATGGCAACAACGTTGCGCAAACTATTAACTGGCGAACTACTTACTCTAGCTTCCCGGCA
ACAATTAATAGACTGGATGGAGGCGGATAAAGTTGCAGGACCACTTCTGCGCTCGGCCCTTCCGGCTGGC
TGGTTTATTGCTGATAAATCTGGAGCCGGTGAGCGTGGGTCTCGCGGTATCATTGCAGCACTGGGGCCAG
ATGGTAAGCCCTCCCGTATCGTAGTTATCTACACGACGGGGAGTCAGGCAACTATGGATGAACGAAATAG
ACAGATCGCTGAGATAGGTGCCTCACTGATTAAGCATTGGTAACTGTCAGACCAAGTTTACTCATATATA
CTTTAGATTGATTTAAAACTTCATTTTTAATTTAAAAGGATCTAGGTGAAGATCCTTTTTGATAATCTCA
TGACCAAAATCCCTTAACGTGAGTTTTCGTTCCACTGAGCGTCAGACCCCGTAGAAAAGATCAAAGGATC
TTCTTGAGATCCTTTTTTTCTGCGCGTAATCTGCTGCTTGCAAACAAAAAAACCACCGCTACCAGCGGTG
GTTTGTTTGCCGGATCAAGAGCTACCAACTCTTTTTCCGAAGGTAACTGGCTTCAGCAGAGCGCAGATAC
CAAATACTGTCCTTCTAGTGTAGCCGTAGTTAGGCCACCACTTCAAGAACTCTGTAGCACCGCCTACATA
CCTCGCTCTGCTAATCCTGTTACCAGTGGCTGCTGCCAGTGGCGATAAGTCGTGTCTTACCGGGTTGGAC
TCAAGACGATAGTTACCGGATAAGGCGCAGCGGTCGGGCTGAACGGGGGGTTCGTGCACACAGCCCAGCT
TGGAGCGAACGACCTACACCGAACTGAGATACCTACAGCGTGAGCTATGAGAAAGCGCCACGCTTCCCGA
AGGGAGAAAGGCGGACAGGTATCCGGTAAGCGGCAGGGTCGGAACAGGAGAGCGCACGAGGGAGCTTCCA
GGGGGAAACGCCTGGTATCTTTATAGTCCTGTCGGGTTTCGCCACCTCTGACTTGAGCGTCGATTTTTGT
GATGCTCGTCAGGGGGGCGGAGCCTATGGAAAAACGCCAGCAACGCGGCCTTTTTACGGTTCCTGGCCTT
TTGCTGGCCTTTTGCTCACATGT
