Features (pLannotate 1.2.2; 15 found; start..end, strand, type, name):
     12..39      +  repeat_region  AAV2 ITR (fragment): inverted terminal repeat of adeno-associated virus serotype 2 inverted
     68..95      +  repeat_region  AAV2 ITR (fragment): inverted terminal repeat of adeno-associated virus serotype 2 inverted
    149..1437    +  promoter       CaMKII promoter: promoter for the mouse calcium/calmodulin-dependent kinase II α subunit
   1468..2820    +  CDS            GCaMP6f: improved fluorescent protein-based calcium sensor (Chen et al., 2013)
   2833..3421    +  misc_feature   WPRE: woodchuck hepatitis virus posttranscriptional regulatory element
   3464..3585    -  polyA_signal   SV40 poly(A) signal: SV40 polyadenylation signal
   3608..3676    -  CDS            large T antigen (fragment): large T antigen from SV40 (simian virus 40)
   3737..3877    +  repeat_region  AAV2 ITR: inverted terminal repeat of adeno-associated virus serotype 2 inverted
   3882..3933    -  misc_feature   bom (fragment): basis of mobility region from pBR322
   3952..4407    +  rep_origin     f1 ori (sequence partly withheld): f1 bacteriophage origin of replication; arrow indicates direction of (+) strand synthesis
   4408..4457    -  misc_feature   bom (fragment): basis of mobility region from pBR322
   4559..4594    -  CDS            rop (fragment): Rop protein, which maintains plasmids at low copy number; rop
   4689..4793    +  promoter       AmpR promoter: bla
   4794..5654    +  CDS            AmpR: β-lactamase; bla; confers resistance to ampicillin, carbenicillin, and related antibiotics
   5825..6413    +  rep_origin     ori: high-copy-number ColE1/pMB1/pBR322/pUC origin of replication
>Addgene plasmid #100834 | pENN.AAV.CamKII.GCaMP6f.WPRE.SV40 | addgene full sequence | sequence record 259370 | Addgene NGS Result
CCTGCAGGCAGCTGCGCGCTCGCTCGCTCACTGAGGCCGCCCGGGCGTCGGGCGACCTTTGGTCGCCCGG
CCTCAGTGAGCGAGCGAGCGCGCAGAGAGGGAGTGGCCAACTCCATCACTAGGGGTTCCTGCGGCCGCAC
GCGTTTAACATTATGGCCTTAGGTCACTTCATCTCCATGGGGTTCTTCTTCTGATTTTCTAGAAAATGAG
ATGGGGGTGCAGAGAGCTTCCTCAGTGACCTGCCCAGGGTCACATCAGAAATGTCAGAGCTAGAACTTGA
ACTCAGATTACTAATCTTAAATTCCATGCCTTGGGGGCATGCAAGTACGATATACAGAAGGAGTGAACTC
ATTAGGGCAGATGACCAATGAGTTTAGGAAAGAAGAGTCCAGGGCAGGGTACATCTACACCACCCGCCCA
GCCCTGGGTGAGTCCAGCCACGTTCACCTCATTATAGTTGCCTCTCTCCAGTCCTACCTTGACGGGAAGC
ACAAGCAGAAACTGGGACAGGAGCCCCAGGAGACCAAATCTTCATGGTCCCTCTGGGAGGATGGGTGGGG
AGAGCTGTGGCAGAGGCCTCAGGAGGGGCCCTGCTGCTCAGTGGTGACAGATAGGGGTGAGAAAGCAGAC
AGAGTCATTCCGTCAGCATTCTGGGTCTGTTTGGTACTTCTTCTCACGCTAAGGTGGCGGTGTGATATGC
ACAATGGCTAAAAAGCAGGGAGAGCTGGAAAGAAACAAGGACAGAGACAGAGGCCAAGTCAACCAGACCA
ATTCCCAGAGGAAGCAAAGAAACCATTACAGAGACTACAAGGGGGAAGGGAAGGAGAGATGAATTAGCTT
CCCCTGTAAACCTTAGAACCCAGCTGTTGCCAGGGCAACGGGGCAATACCTGTCTCTTCAGAGGAGATGA
AGTTGCCAGGGTAACTACATCCTGTCTTTCTCAAGGACCATCCCAGAATGTGGCACCCACTAGCCGTTAC
CATAGCAACTGCCTCTTTGCCCCACTTAATCCCATCCCGTCTGTTAAAAGGGCCCTATAGTTGGAGGTGG
GGGAGGTAGGAAGAGCGATGATCACTTGTGGACTAAGTTTGTTCGCATCCCCTTCTCCAACCCCCTCAGT
ACATCACCCTGGGGGAACAGGGTCCACTTGCTCCTGGGCCCACACAGTCCTGCAGTATTGTGTATATAAG
GCCAGGGCAAAGAGGAGCAGGTTTTAAAGTGAAAGGCAGGCAGGTGTTGGGGAGGCAGTTACCGGGGCAA
CGGGAACAGGGCGTTTCGGAGGTGGTTGCCATGGGGACCTGGATGCTGACGAAGGCTCGCGAGGCTGTGA
GCAGCCACAGTGCCCTGCTCAGAAGCCCCAAGCTCGTCAGTCAAGCCGGTTCTCCGTTTGCACTCAGGAG
CACGGGCAGGCGAGTGGCCCCTAGTTCTGGGGGCAGCTCTAGAGCGGTACCGGATCCACCCGCCACCATG
GGTTCTCATCATCATCATCATCATGGTATGGCTAGCATGACTGGTGGACAGCAAATGGGTCGGGATCTGT
ACGACGATGACGATAAGGATCTCGCCACCATGGTCGACTCATCACGTCGTAAGTGGAATAAGACAGGTCA
CGCAGTCAGAGCTATAGGTCGGCTGAGCTCACTCGAGAACGTCTATATCAAGGCCGACAAGCAGAAGAAC
GGCATCAAGGCGAACTTCAAGATCCGCCACAACATCGAGGACGGCGGCGTGCAGCTCGCCTACCACTACC
AGCAGAACACCCCCATCGGCGACGGCCCCGTGCTGCTGCCCGACAACCACTACCTGAGCGTGCAGTCCAA
ACTTTCGAAAGACCCCAACGAGAAGCGCGATCACATGGTCCTGCTGGAGTTCGTGACCGCCGCCGGGATC
ACTCTCGGCATGGACGAGCTGTACAAGGGCGGTACCGGAGGGAGCATGGTGAGCAAGGGCGAGGAGCTGT
TCACCGGGGTGGTGCCCATCCTGGTCGAGCTGGACGGCGACGTAAACGGCCACAAGTTCAGCGTGTCCGG
CGAGGGTGAGGGCGATGCCACCTACGGCAAGCTGACCCTGAAGTTCATCTGCACCACCGGCAAGCTGCCC
GTGCCCTGGCCCACCCTCGTGACCACCCTGACCTACGGCGTGCAGTGCTTCAGCCGCTACCCCGACCACA
TGAAGCAGCACGACTTCTTCAAGTCCGCCATGCCCGAAGGCTACATCCAGGAGCGCACCATCTTCTTCAA
GGACGACGGCAACTACAAGACCCGCGCCGAGGTGAAGTTCGAGGGCGACACCCTGGTGAACCGCATCGAG
CTGAAGGGCATCGACTTCAAGGAGGACGGCAACATCCTGGGGCACAAGCTGGAGTACAACCTGCCGGACC
AACTGACTGAAGAGCAGATCGCAGAATTTAAAGAGGAATTCTCCCTATTTGACAAGGACGGGGATGGGAC
AATAACAACCAAGGAGCTGGGGACGGTGATGCGGTCTCTGGGGCAGAACCCCACAGAAGCAGAGCTGCAG
GACATGATCAATGAAGTAGATGCCGACGGTGACGGCACAATCGACTTCCCTGAGTTCCTGACAATGATGG
CAAGAAAAATGAAATACAGGGACACGGAAGAAGAAATTAGAGAAGCGTTCGGTGTGTTTGATAAGGATGG
CAATGGCTACATCAGTGCAGCAGAGCTTCGCCACGTGATGACAAACCTTGGAGAGAAGTTAACAGATGAA
GAGGTTGATGAAATGATCAGGGAAGCAGACATCGATGGGGATGGTCAGGTAAACTACGAAGAGTTTGTAC
AAATGATGACAGCGAAGTGAAAGCTTATCGATAATCAACCTCTGGATTACAAAATTTGTGAAAGATTGAC
TGGTATTCTTAACTATGTTGCTCCTTTTACGCTATGTGGATACGCTGCTTTAATGCCTTTGTATCATGCT
ATTGCTTCCCGTATGGCTTTCATTTTCTCCTCCTTGTATAAATCCTGGTTGCTGTCTCTTTATGAGGAGT
TGTGGCCCGTTGTCAGGCAACGTGGCGTGGTGTGCACTGTGTTTGCTGACGCAACCCCCACTGGTTGGGG
CATTGCCACCACCTGTCAGCTCCTTTCCGGGACTTTCGCTTTCCCCCTCCCTATTGCCACGGCGGAACTC
ATCGCCGCCTGCCTTGCCCGCTGCTGGACAGGGGCTCGGCTGTTGGGCACTGACAATTCCGTGGTGTTGT
CGGGGAAATCATCGTCCTTTCCTTGGCTGCTCGCCTGTGTTGCCACCTGGATTCTGCGCGGGACGTCCTT
CTGCTACGTCCCTTCGGCCCTCAATCCAGCGGACCTTCCTTCCCGCGGCCTGCTGCCGGCTCTGCGGCCT
CTTCCGCGTCTTCGCCTTCGCCCTCAGACGAGTCGGATCTCCCTTTGGGCCGCCTCCCCGCATCGATACC
GTCGACCCGGGCGGCCGCTTCGAGCAGACATGATAAGATACATTGATGAGTTTGGACAAACCACAACTAG
AATGCAGTGAAAAAAATGCTTTATTTGTGAAATTTGTGATGCTATTGCTTTATTTGTAACCATTATAAGC
TGCAATAAACAAGTTAACAACAACAATTGCATTCATTTTATGTTTCAGGTTCAGGGGGAGATGTGGGAGG
TTTTTTAAAGCAAGTAAAACCTCTACAAATGTGGTAAAATCGATAAGGATCTTCCTAGAGCATGGCTACG
TAACCACGTGCGGACCGAGCGGCCGCAGGAACCCCTAGTGATGGAGTTGGCCACTCCCTCTCTGCGCGCT
CGCTCGCTCACTGAGGCCGGGCGACCAAAGGTCGCCCGACGCCCGGGCTTTGCCCGGGCGGCCTCAGTGA
GCGAGCGAGCGCGCAGCTGCCTGCAGGGGCGCCTGATGCGGTATTTTCTCCTTACGCATCTGTGCGGTAT
TTCACACCGCATA
[95 nt withheld, positions 3934-4028]
T
[46 nt withheld, positions 4030-4075]
C
[141 nt withheld, positions 4077-4217]
CCTTTGACGTTGGAGTCCACGTTCTTT
[37 nt withheld, positions 4245-4281]
ACTCTATCTCGGGCTATTCTTTTGATTTATAAGGGATTTTGCCGATTTCGGTCTATTGGTTAAAAAATGA
GCTGATTTAACAAAAATTTAACGCGAATTTTAACAAAATATTAACGTTTACAATTTTATGGTGCACTCTC
AGTACAATCTGCTCTGATGCCGCATAGTTAAGCCAGCCCCGACACCCGCCAACACCCGCTGACGCGCCCT
GACGGGCTTGTCTGCTCCCGGCATCCGCTTACAGACAAGCTGTGACCGTCTCCGGGAGCTGCATGTGTCA
GAGGTTTTCACCGTCATCACCGAAACGCGCGAGACGAAAGGGCCTCGTGATACGCCTATTTTTATAGGTT
AATGTCATGATAATAATGGTTTCTTAGACGTCAGGTGGCACTTTTCGGGGAAATGTGCGCGGAACCCCTA
TTTGTTTATTTTTCTAAATACATTCAAATATGTATCCGCTCATGAGACAATAACCCTGATAAATGCTTCA
ATAATATTGAAAAAGGAAGAGTATGAGTATTCAACATTTCCGTGTCGCCCTTATTCCCTTTTTTGCGGCA
TTTTGCCTTCCTGTTTTTGCTCACCCAGAAACGCTGGTGAAAGTAAAAGATGCTGAAGATCAGTTGGGTG
CACGAGTGGGTTACATCGAACTGGATCTCAACAGCGGTAAGATCCTTGAGAGTTTTCGCCCCGAAGAACG
TTTTCCAATGATGAGCACTTTTAAAGTTCTGCTATGTGGCGCGGTATTATCCCGTATTGACGCCGGGCAA
GAGCAACTCGGTCGCCGCATACACTATTCTCAGAATGACTTGGTTGAGTACTCACCAGTCACAGAAAAGC
ATCTTACGGATGGCATGACAGTAAGAGAATTATGCAGTGCTGCCATAACCATGAGTGATAACACTGCGGC
CAACTTACTTCTGACAACGATCGGAGGACCGAAGGAGCTAACCGCTTTTTTGCACAACATGGGGGATCAT
GTAACTCGCCTTGATCGTTGGGAACCGGAGCTGAATGAAGCCATACCAAACGACGAGCGTGACACCACGA
TGCCTGTAGCAATGGCAACAACGTTGCGCAAACTATTAACTGGCGAACTACTTACTCTAGCTTCCCGGCA
ACAATTAATAGACTGGATGGAGGCGGATAAAGTTGCAGGACCACTTCTGCGCTCGGCCCTTCCGGCTGGC
TGGTTTATTGCTGATAAATCTGGAGCCGGTGAGCGTGGGTCTCGCGGTATCATTGCAGCACTGGGGCCAG
ATGGTAAGCCCTCCCGTATCGTAGTTATCTACACGACGGGGAGTCAGGCAACTATGGATGAACGAAATAG
ACAGATCGCTGAGATAGGTGCCTCACTGATTAAGCATTGGTAACTGTCAGACCAAGTTTACTCATATATA
CTTTAGATTGATTTAAAACTTCATTTTTAATTTAAAAGGATCTAGGTGAAGATCCTTTTTGATAATCTCA
TGACCAAAATCCCTTAACGTGAGTTTTCGTTCCACTGAGCGTCAGACCCCGTAGAAAAGATCAAAGGATC
TTCTTGAGATCCTTTTTTTCTGCGCGTAATCTGCTGCTTGCAAACAAAAAAACCACCGCTACCAGCGGTG
GTTTGTTTGCCGGATCAAGAGCTACCAACTCTTTTTCCGAAGGTAACTGGCTTCAGCAGAGCGCAGATAC
CAAATACTGTTCTTCTAGTGTAGCCGTAGTTAGGCCACCACTTCAAGAACTCTGTAGCACCGCCTACATA
CCTCGCTCTGCTAATCCTGTTACCAGTGGCTGCTGCCAGTGGCGATAAGTCGTGTCTTACCGGGTTGGAC
TCAAGACGATAGTTACCGGATAAGGCGCAGCGGTCGGGCTGAACGGGGGGTTCGTGCACACAGCCCAGCT
TGGAGCGAACGACCTACACCGAACTGAGATACCTACAGCGTGAGCTATGAGAAAGCGCCACGCTTCCCGA
AGGGAGAAAGGCGGACAGGTATCCGGTAAGCGGCAGGGTCGGAACAGGAGAGCGCACGAGGGAGCTTCCA
GGGGGAAACGCCTGGTATCTTTATAGTCCTGTCGGGTTTCGCCACCTCTGACTTGAGCGTCGATTTTTGT
GATGCTCGTCAGGGGGGCGGAGCCTATGGAAAAACGCCAGCAACGCGGCCTTTTTACGGTTCCTGGCCTT
TTGCTGGCCTTTTGCTCACATGT
